Addgene plasmid #122491: pStrep-4xEGFP-N1
Purpose: Expression of Strep-tagged 4xEGFP
Depositing lab: Georg Mayr. Publication: A toolkit for expression of Strep-tagged enhanced green fluorescent protein concatemers in mammalian cells. Zweifel A, Giehler S, Nalaskowski MM. Anal Biochem. 2019 Sep 12:113430. doi: 10.1016/j.ab.2019.113430. PubMed 31521668.
Backbone
  Vector backbone: pEGFP-N1
  Vector type: Mammalian Expression
  Selectable markers: Neomycin (select with G418)
Growth in bacteria
  Bacterial resistance: Kanamycin, 50 μg/mL
  Growth temperature: 37°C
  Growth strain: DH5alpha
  Copy number: High Copy
Gene/Insert
  Gene/Insert name: Strep-tagged 4xEGFP
  Promoter: CMV
  Cloning method: Restriction Enzyme; 5′ cloning site BspEI (destroyed during cloning); 3′ cloning site NotI (not destroyed)
  Sequencing primers: 5′ AGCTGGTTTAGTGAACCGTCA
Terms and licenses: Academic/Nonprofit Terms; Industry Terms: Not Available to Industry
Depositor comments: Please note: The MCS of Strep-tagged multimeric EGFP vectors differs from the MCS of the Strep-tagged monomeric EGFP vector. pStrep-1xEGFP-N1: G CTA GCG CTA CCG GAC TCA GAT CTC GAG CTC AAG CTT CGA ATT CTG CAG TCG ACG GTA CCG CGG GCC CGG GAT CCA GCC ACC ATG AGC GCT TGG AGC CAC CCG CAG TTC GAA AAA CGG GAT CCA CCG GTC GCC ACC ATG GTG pStrep-2x/…/12xEGFP-N1: G CTA GCG CTA CCG GAC TCA GAT CTC GAG CTC AAG CTT GAA ATC GAA TTC CCG CGG GCC CGG GAT CCA GCC ACC ATG AGC GCT TGG AGC CAC CCG CAG TTC GAA AAA CGG GAT CCA CCG GTC GCC ACC ATG GTG
How to cite: pStrep-4xEGFP-N1 was a gift from Georg Mayr (Addgene plasmid # 122491 ; http://n2t.net/addgene:122491 ; RRID:Addgene_122491)
