[The description below was written by a language model from this plasmid's Addgene catalogue record and pLannotate feature annotations shown in this document.]
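Description:
pStrep-4xEGFP-N1 is a mammalian expression plasmid of about 7 kb built on the pEGFP-N1 backbone. It encodes a concatemer of four EGFP units carrying an N-terminal Strep-tag II. Transcription is driven by the human cytomegalovirus immediate early enhancer and promoter. This is followed by a residual multiple cloning site, the short Strep-tag II coding segment, and four tandem EGFP open reading frames separated by short linkers of roughly 15 nucleotides. The SV40 polyadenylation signal terminates the transcript; the small "large T antigen" fragment annotated just upstream of it is most likely part of that SV40-derived 3′ region rather than a functional coding element. The depositor notes that the cloning site in the multimeric EGFP vectors of this series differs from that in the monomeric Strep-EGFP version, which matters if a gene of interest is to be inserted upstream of the tag.

The plasmid replicates in E. coli at high copy from a ColE1/pUC-type origin and also carries an f1 origin for single-stranded DNA production. A single Tn5 aminoglycoside phosphotransferase gene serves as a dual marker. A bacterial promoter drives it for kanamycin selection in bacteria, and the SV40 early promoter drives it for G418 selection in mammalian cells, with the HSV TK polyadenylation signal at its 3′ end. The short ble and bGH poly(A) fragments annotated nearby appear to be backbone remnants.

The construct belongs to a toolkit of Strep-tagged EGFP concatemers of graded length. It yields a fluorescent protein of defined, enlarged size that can be captured or detected on Strep-Tactin. The record does not specify particular applications beyond expression of this protein.
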