Features (pLannotate 1.2.2; 20 found; start..end, strand, type, name):
      1..304     +  enhancer       CMV enhancer: human cytomegalovirus immediate early enhancer
    305..508     +  promoter       CMV promoter: human cytomegalovirus (CMV) immediate early promoter
    531..567     +  misc_feature   MCS (fragment): multiple cloning site
    580..596     +  misc_feature   MCS (fragment): multiple cloning site
    613..635     +  CDS            Strep-Tag II (fragment): peptide that binds Strep-Tactin®, an engineered form of streptavidin
    658..1374    +  CDS            EGFP: EGFP is a basic (constitutively fluorescent) green fluorescent protein published in 1996, derived from Aequorea victoria. It is reported to be a rapidly-maturing weak dimer with moderate acid sensitivity.
   1390..2106    +  CDS            EGFP: EGFP is a basic (constitutively fluorescent) green fluorescent protein published in 1996, derived from Aequorea victoria. It is reported to be a rapidly-maturing weak dimer with moderate acid sensitivity.
   2122..2838    +  CDS            EGFP: EGFP is a basic (constitutively fluorescent) green fluorescent protein published in 1996, derived from Aequorea victoria. It is reported to be a rapidly-maturing weak dimer with moderate acid sensitivity.
   2854..3573    +  CDS            EGFP: the original enhanced GFP (Yang et al., 1996) mammalian codon-optimized
   3590..3673    +  CDS            large T antigen (fragment): large T antigen from SV40 (simian virus 40)
   3696..3817    +  polyA_signal   SV40 poly(A) signal: SV40 polyadenylation signal
   3851..4279    -  rep_origin     f1 ori (sequence partly withheld): f1 bacteriophage origin of replication; arrow indicates direction of (+) strand synthesis
   4306..4410    +  promoter       AmpR promoter: bla
   4412..4769    +  promoter       SV40 promoter: SV40 enhancer and early promoter
   4804..5598    +  CDS            NeoR/KanR: aminoglycoside phosphotransferase from Tn5; aph(3')-II (or nptII); confers resistance to neomycin, kanamycin, and G418 (Geneticin®)
   5619..5771    +  CDS            ble (fragment): BLE_KLEPN - Experimental evidence at protein level: Swiss-Prot protein existence level 1. Binding protein with a strong affinity to the bleomycin family of antibiotics. Binds to CL990; an antimitotic-antibiotic compound. From Klebsiella pneumoniae.
   5830..5877    +  polyA_signal   HSV TK poly(A) signal: herpes simplex virus thymidine kinase polyadenylation signal (Cole and Stacy, 1985)
   5968..5984    -  polyA_signal   bGH poly(A) signal (fragment): bovine growth hormone polyadenylation signal
   6206..6794    +  rep_origin     ori: high-copy-number ColE1/pMB1/pBR322/pUC origin of replication
   6909..6968    +  enhancer       CMV enhancer (fragment): human cytomegalovirus immediate early enhancer
>Addgene plasmid #122491 | pStrep-4xEGFP-N1 | addgene full sequence | sequence record 238622 | Addgene NGS Result
CGTTACATAACTTACGGTAAATGGCCCGCCTGGCTGACCGCCCAACGACCCCCGCCCATTGACGTCAATA
ATGACGTATGTTCCCATAGTAACGCCAATAGGGACTTTCCATTGACGTCAATGGGTGGAGTATTTACGGT
AAACTGCCCACTTGGCAGTACATCAAGTGTATCATATGCCAAGTACGCCCCCTATTGACGTCAATGACGG
TAAATGGCCCGCCTGGCATTATGCCCAGTACATGACCTTATGGGACTTTCCTACTTGGCAGTACATCTAC
GTATTAGTCATCGCTATTACCATGGTGATGCGGTTTTGGCAGTACATCAATGGGCGTGGATAGCGGTTTG
ACTCACGGGGATTTCCAAGTCTCCACCCCATTGACGTCAATGGGAGTTTGTTTTGGCACCAAAATCAACG
GGACTTTCCAAAATGTCGTAACAACTCCGCCCCATTGACGCAAATGGGCGGTAGGCGTGTACGGTGGGAG
GTCTATATAAGCAGAGCTGGTTTAGTGAACCGTCAGATCCGCTAGCGCTACCGGACTCAGATCTCGAGCT
CAAGCTTGAAATCGAATTCCCGCGGGCCCGGGATCCAGCCACCATGAGCGCTTGGAGCCACCCGCAGTTC
GAAAAACGGGATCCACCGGTCGCCACCATGGTGAGCAAGGGCGAGGAGCTGTTCACCGGGGTGGTGCCCA
TCCTGGTCGAGCTGGACGGCGACGTAAACGGCCACAAGTTCAGCGTGTCCGGCGAGGGCGAGGGCGATGC
CACCTACGGCAAGCTGACCCTGAAGTTCATCTGCACCACCGGCAAGCTGCCCGTGCCCTGGCCCACCCTC
GTGACCACCCTGACCTACGGCGTGCAGTGCTTCAGCCGCTACCCCGACCACATGAAGCAGCACGACTTCT
TCAAGTCCGCCATGCCCGAAGGCTACGTCCAGGAGCGCACCATCTTCTTCAAGGACGACGGCAACTACAA
GACCCGCGCCGAGGTGAAGTTCGAGGGCGACACCCTGGTGAACCGCATCGAGCTGAAGGGCATCGACTTC
AAGGAGGACGGCAACATCCTGGGGCACAAGCTGGAGTACAACTACAACAGCCACAACGTCTATATCATGG
CCGACAAGCAGAAGAACGGCATCAAGGTGAACTTCAAGATCCGCCACAACATCGAGGACGGCAGCGTGCA
GCTCGCCGACCACTACCAGCAGAACACCCCCATCGGCGACGGCCCCGTGCTGCTGCCCGACAACCACTAC
CTGAGCACCCAGTCCGCCCTGAGCAAAGACCCCAACGAGAAGCGCGATCACATGGTCCTGCTGGAGTTCG
TGACCGCCGCCGGGATCACTCTCGGCATGGACGAGCTGTACAAGGGTCCGGTCGCCACCATGGTGAGCAA
GGGCGAGGAGCTGTTCACCGGGGTGGTGCCCATCCTGGTCGAGCTGGACGGCGACGTAAACGGCCACAAG
TTCAGCGTGTCCGGCGAGGGCGAGGGCGATGCCACCTACGGCAAGCTGACCCTGAAGTTCATCTGCACCA
CCGGCAAGCTGCCCGTGCCCTGGCCCACCCTCGTGACCACCCTGACCTACGGCGTGCAGTGCTTCAGCCG
CTACCCCGACCACATGAAGCAGCACGACTTCTTCAAGTCCGCCATGCCCGAAGGCTACGTCCAGGAGCGC
ACCATCTTCTTCAAGGACGACGGCAACTACAAGACCCGCGCCGAGGTGAAGTTCGAGGGCGACACCCTGG
TGAACCGCATCGAGCTGAAGGGCATCGACTTCAAGGAGGACGGCAACATCCTGGGGCACAAGCTGGAGTA
CAACTACAACAGCCACAACGTCTATATCATGGCCGACAAGCAGAAGAACGGCATCAAGGTGAACTTCAAG
ATCCGCCACAACATCGAGGACGGCAGCGTGCAGCTCGCCGACCACTACCAGCAGAACACCCCCATCGGCG
ACGGCCCCGTGCTGCTGCCCGACAACCACTACCTGAGCACCCAGTCCGCCCTGAGCAAAGACCCCAACGA
GAAGCGCGATCACATGGTCCTGCTGGAGTTCGTGACCGCCGCCGGGATCACTCTCGGCATGGACGAGCTG
TATAAGGGTCCGGTCGCCACCATGGTGAGCAAGGGCGAGGAGCTGTTCACCGGGGTGGTGCCCATCCTGG
TCGAGCTGGACGGCGACGTAAACGGCCACAAGTTCAGCGTGTCCGGCGAGGGCGAGGGCGATGCCACCTA
CGGCAAGCTGACCCTGAAGTTCATCTGCACCACCGGCAAGCTGCCCGTGCCCTGGCCCACCCTCGTGACC
ACCCTGACCTACGGCGTGCAGTGCTTCAGCCGCTACCCCGACCACATGAAGCAGCACGACTTCTTCAAGT
CCGCCATGCCCGAAGGCTACGTCCAGGAGCGCACCATCTTCTTCAAGGACGACGGCAACTACAAGACCCG
CGCCGAGGTGAAGTTCGAGGGCGACACCCTGGTGAACCGCATCGAGCTGAAGGGCATCGACTTCAAGGAG
GACGGCAACATCCTGGGGCACAAGCTGGAGTACAACTACAACAGCCACAACGTCTATATCATGGCCGACA
AGCAGAAGAACGGCATCAAGGTGAACTTCAAGATCCGCCACAACATCGAGGACGGCAGCGTGCAGCTCGC
CGACCACTACCAGCAGAACACCCCCATCGGCGACGGCCCCGTGCTGCTGCCCGACAACCACTACCTGAGC
ACCCAGTCCGCCCTGAGCAAAGACCCCAACGAGAAGCGCGATCACATGGTCCTGCTGGAGTTCGTGACCG
CCGCCGGGATCACTCTCGGCATGGACGAGCTGTATAAGGGTCCGGTCGCCACCATGGTGAGCAAGGGCGA
GGAGCTGTTCACCGGGGTGGTGCCCATCCTGGTCGAGCTGGACGGCGACGTAAACGGCCACAAGTTCAGC
GTGTCCGGCGAGGGCGAGGGCGATGCCACCTACGGCAAGCTGACCCTGAAGTTCATCTGCACCACCGGCA
AGCTGCCCGTGCCCTGGCCCACCCTCGTGACCACCCTGACCTACGGCGTGCAGTGCTTCAGCCGCTACCC
CGACCACATGAAGCAGCACGACTTCTTCAAGTCCGCCATGCCCGAAGGCTACGTCCAGGAGCGCACCATC
TTCTTCAAGGACGACGGCAACTACAAGACCCGCGCCGAGGTGAAGTTCGAGGGCGACACCCTGGTGAACC
GCATCGAGCTGAAGGGCATCGACTTCAAGGAGGACGGCAACATCCTGGGGCACAAGCTGGAGTACAACTA
CAACAGCCACAACGTCTATATCATGGCCGACAAGCAGAAGAACGGCATCAAGGTGAACTTCAAGATCCGC
CACAACATCGAGGACGGCAGCGTGCAGCTCGCCGACCACTACCAGCAGAACACCCCCATCGGCGACGGCC
CCGTGCTGCTGCCCGACAACCACTACCTGAGCACCCAGTCCGCCCTGAGCAAAGACCCCAACGAGAAGCG
CGATCACATGGTCCTGCTGGAGTTCGTGACCGCCGCCGGGATCACTCTCGGCATGGACGAGCTGTACAAG
TAAAGCGGCCGCGACTCTAGATCATAATCAGCCATACCACATTTGTAGAGGTTTTACTTGCTTTAAAAAA
CCTCCCACACCTCCCCCTGAACCTGAAACATAAAATGAATGCAATTGTTGTTGTTAACTTGTTTATTGCA
GCTTATAATGGTTACAAATAAAGCAATAGCATCACAAATTTCACAAATAAAGCATTTTTTTCACTGCATT
CTAGTTGTGGTTTGTCCAAACTCATCAATGTATCTTAAGGCGTAAATTGTAAGCGTTAATATTTTGTTAA
AATTCGCGTTAAATTTTTGTTAAATCAGCTCATTTTTTAACCAATAGGCCGAAATCGGCAAAATCCCTTA
TAAATCAAAAGAATAGACCGAGATAGGGT
[37 nt withheld, positions 3950-3986]
AAAGAACGTGGACTCCAACGTCAAAGG
[49 nt withheld, positions 4014-4062]
T
[91 nt withheld, positions 4064-4154]
G
[124 nt withheld, positions 4156-4279]
CAGGTGGCACTTTTCGGGGAAATGTGCGCGGAACCCCTATTTGTTTATTTTTCTAAATACATTCAAATAT
GTATCCGCTCATGAGACAATAACCCTGATAAATGCTTCAATAATATTGAAAAAGGAAGAGTCCTGAGGCG
GAAAGAACCAGCTGTGGAATGTGTGTCAGTTAGGGTGTGGAAAGTCCCCAGGCTCCCCAGCAGGCAGAAG
TATGCAAAGCATGCATCTCAATTAGTCAGCAACCAGGTGTGGAAAGTCCCCAGGCTCCCCAGCAGGCAGA
AGTATGCAAAGCATGCATCTCAATTAGTCAGCAACCATAGTCCCGCCCCTAACTCCGCCCATCCCGCCCC
TAACTCCGCCCAGTTCCGCCCATTCTCCGCCCCATGGCTGACTAATTTTTTTTATTTATGCAGAGGCCGA
GGCCGCCTCGGCCTCTGAGCTATTCCAGAAGTAGTGAGGAGGCTTTTTTGGAGGCCTAGGCTTTTGCAAA
GATCGATCAAGAGACAGGATGAGGATCGTTTCGCATGATTGAACAAGATGGATTGCACGCAGGTTCTCCG
GCCGCTTGGGTGGAGAGGCTATTCGGCTATGACTGGGCACAACAGACAATCGGCTGCTCTGATGCCGCCG
TGTTCCGGCTGTCAGCGCAGGGGCGCCCGGTTCTTTTTGTCAAGACCGACCTGTCCGGTGCCCTGAATGA
ACTGCAAGACGAGGCAGCGCGGCTATCGTGGCTGGCCACGACGGGCGTTCCTTGCGCAGCTGTGCTCGAC
GTTGTCACTGAAGCGGGAAGGGACTGGCTGCTATTGGGCGAAGTGCCGGGGCAGGATCTCCTGTCATCTC
ACCTTGCTCCTGCCGAGAAAGTATCCATCATGGCTGATGCAATGCGGCGGCTGCATACGCTTGATCCGGC
TACCTGCCCATTCGACCACCAAGCGAAACATCGCATCGAGCGAGCACGTACTCGGATGGAAGCCGGTCTT
GTCGATCAGGATGATCTGGACGAAGAGCATCAGGGGCTCGCGCCAGCCGAACTGTTCGCCAGGCTCAAGG
CGAGCATGCCCGACGGCGAGGATCTCGTCGTGACCCATGGCGATGCCTGCTTGCCGAATATCATGGTGGA
AAATGGCCGCTTTTCTGGATTCATCGACTGTGGCCGGCTGGGTGTGGCGGACCGCTATCAGGACATAGCG
TTGGCTACCCGTGATATTGCTGAAGAGCTTGGCGGCGAATGGGCTGACCGCTTCCTCGTGCTTTACGGTA
TCGCCGCTCCCGATTCGCAGCGCATCGCCTTCTATCGCCTTCTTGACGAGTTCTTCTGAGCGGGACTCTG
GGGTTCGAAATGACCGACCAAGCGACGCCCAACCTGCCATCACGAGATTTCGATTCCACCGCCGCCTTCT
ATGAAAGGTTGGGCTTCGGAATCGTTTTCCGGGACGCCGGCTGGATGATCCTCCAGCGCGGGGATCTCAT
GCTGGAGTTCTTCGCCCACCCTAGGGGGAGGCTAACTGAAACACGGAAGGAGACAATACCGGAAGGAACC
CGCGCTATGACGGCAATAAAAAGACAGAATAAAACGCACGGTGTTGGGTCGTTTGTTCATAAACGCGGGG
TTCGGTCCCAGGGCTGGCACTCTGTCGATACCCCACCGAGACCCCATTGGGGCCAATACGCCCGCGTTTC
TTCCTTTTCCCCACCCCACCCCCCAAGTTCGGGTGAAGGCCCAGGGCTCGCAGCCAACGTCGGGGCGGCA
GGCCCTGCCATAGCCTCAGGTTACTCATATATACTTTAGATTGATTTAAAACTTCATTTTTAATTTAAAA
GGATCTAGGTGAAGATCCTTTTTGATAATCTCATGACCAAAATCCCTTAACGTGAGTTTTCGTTCCACTG
AGCGTCAGACCCCGTAGAAAAGATCAAAGGATCTTCTTGAGATCCTTTTTTTCTGCGCGTAATCTGCTGC
TTGCAAACAAAAAAACCACCGCTACCAGCGGTGGTTTGTTTGCCGGATCAAGAGCTACCAACTCTTTTTC
CGAAGGTAACTGGCTTCAGCAGAGCGCAGATACCAAATACTGTTCTTCTAGTGTAGCCGTAGTTAGGCCA
CCACTTCAAGAACTCTGTAGCACCGCCTACATACCTCGCTCTGCTAATCCTGTTACCAGTGGCTGCTGCC
AGTGGCGATAAGTCGTGTCTTACCGGGTTGGACTCAAGACGATAGTTACCGGATAAGGCGCAGCGGTCGG
GCTGAACGGGGGGTTCGTGCACACAGCCCAGCTTGGAGCGAACGACCTACACCGAACTGAGATACCTACA
GCGTGAGCTATGAGAAAGCGCCACGCTTCCCGAAGGGAGAAAGGCGGACAGGTATCCGGTAAGCGGCAGG
GTCGGAACAGGAGAGCGCACGAGGGAGCTTCCAGGGGGAAACGCCTGGTATCTTTATAGTCCTGTCGGGT
TTCGCCACCTCTGACTTGAGCGTCGATTTTTGTGATGCTCGTCAGGGGGGCGGAGCCTATGGAAAAACGC
CAGCAACGCGGCCTTTTTACGGTTCCTGGCCTTTTGCTGGCCTTTTGCTCACATGTTCTTTCCTGCGTTA
TCCCCTGATTCTGTGGATAACCGTATTACCGCCATGCATTAGTTATTAATAGTAATCAATTACGGGGTCA
TTAGTTCATAGCCCATATATGGAGTTCCG
